>Addgene plasmid #215771 | pBH002 | addgene full sequence | sequence record 430544 | Addgene NGS Result
GATGTAACGCACTGAGAAGCCCTTAGAGCCTCTCAAAGCAATTTTGAGTGACACAGGAACACTTAACGGC
TGACATGGGAATTCCCCTCCACCGCGGTGTATTAATGCGGCTGCCCCTTGAGACGGCATCTTCCATCTAC
ACTTTATGCTTCCGGCTCGTATGTTGTGTGGAATTGTGAGCGGATAACAATTTCACACAGGAAACAGCTA
TGACCATGATTACGCCAAGCTTGCATGCCTGCAGGTCGACTCTAGAGGATCCCCGGGTACCGAGCTCGAA
TTCACTGGCCGTCGTTTTACAACGTCGTGACTGGGAAAACCCTGGCGTTACCCAACTTAATCGCCTTGCA
GCACATCCCCCTTTCGCCAGCTGGCGTAATAGCGAAGAGGCCCGCACCGATCGCCCTTCCCAACAGTTGC
GCAGCCTGAATGGCGAATGGCGCCTGATGCGGTATTTTCTCCTTACGCATCTGTGCGGTATTTCACACCG
CATATGGTGCACTCTCAGTACAATCTGCTCTGATGCCGCATAGGATCTGATGCATCGTCTCACCGATAAT
TGCCTATCTTCCAGTGATGGAACAGCATTTGTGCATTGGCTGCAACAATCAGCCTTACTTGTGCCTGTTC
TATTTCCGAACCGACCGCTTGTATGAATGCATCAAAATTCGTTTTCTCTACGTTGGATTCCTTGTTGCTC
ATATTGTGATGATAATTTCTACAAATATAGTCATTGGTAACTATCTATGAAACTGTTTGATACTTTTATC
AGTCCAGTAGTTTTACAAGGTCTTTCTTCATTTCTTCGTCAATATCCCTGTATCGTCTGAAAGCTTTGCT
TCCCTCCTTGTGTCCCGACAGTGCGGAAACAAGGTTCGGGTCTTTCACTTTTTTATAGATATTGCCGATA
AACGTACGTCTTGCCAGATGGCTGCTTGCCACTTCATAAATAGGTCGTTTGATTTCGTTGTGCGTCAACG
GGTCTAAGATTGTTACGATGCGGTCAACTCCAGCTAATTTGAATATCTTTTTTATGGCATCATTGTACTT
TTGCTCGGATATGAACGGCAACAGTTTTCCCTCATATTCTTTGTAGCGTTCAAGGATTTCTTTCGCTTTG
TCGTTAAGTGGAACACGTACCGTAACCGGATTCCCCTCTTTGGTTTTCTTGGGAATATATTCTATGGCTT
CATTGACCACATTTAGTTTGGTCATTCGGTACAGGTCGCTCACCCTGCATCCTATCAGTGTCTGAAATAT
GAATATATCCCTCTGTATTGCCAGTTGTGGGGTGGCAGAAAGGTCTGCATTAAAAATCCTGTCCCTTTCT
TCGAGTGTTATATAATAAGGTGTACCATATGTACACTCCTCTATCGGAAACTTGTCGAAAGGTCTGTTTG
TGGTGCGTTTGTTATCGAAGCACCACAGGAAGAATGTGCGTATTCTTGAAAAACAGTCTATCAGCGTGTT
TTTGCTTCTGGGCTGTGGTGTCCTCTTTTCGGGAATGGCTTCATAAATGCTCGGGTAAAGTTCATAATAC
TGGTATTCGTTCTGAAAGAAATCCCACATATCCCGAAGCGTGTCAGGTGTTACCAAATCCACATCAAGGA
TAAAGCCCTTTTGTCCTCTCTTTGTAGCCCTTACATATAGTTCATAACGCAGTAAGGCTCTTTTGACAAC
CCGGAAATTTTTCTTTCGTACTTCCGACAAAGGGTGCTTGTTTAGAAATTCATCGAATAGTTCTCCAATG
GTAGGCTTGATAACCACTTCCTCCGGCAAAAAATATTTTTCAGGATGGTAAAATTTATCAAGTGTTGTTT
TTAGCCATTCTTTGTCTATTGCTTCCTTTTCTTGTTGATATACCTTCTCGATATAGGTTTTCAACTGGCG
TATCTCTTCATTTATATGGGTACGCATTTCTTCATTGCAGACAGCTTTCGTTTTTACACATTCGTCTTTA
TCATCCCATAGATTGGGATTGATGGCTAACTGAGTAGGAGCAACGGAGTCTAACTGCCTTCCGTTTCTAA
AACGGACATAGATTGTAGCCATGGATTCTGTATCATATCGTTTGGCTGCTTTTTTAATGATAAAGGTTAC
TTTCATAGACTTTCAGGTTGAATTTTACTCTGCTGCAAATATAAATATTTTCCCCAGCATTTTCCCCACA
TCTGCTAAATATTTTGCAATTCGATTAAACTTGGATTAAAATTTAATAGGATTATAACATATTGAAATAC
AGTGTAATTGTGGCGTTTTTCCGCATTTTTCTTTTTACCCACATTTTCCCCACTTTAATTATTTCAAATG
CGGGGTCTGGGTACAAGAAAGAAAGCTAAGTATTTGATAGTTCAATACTTAGCTTTTTCTTTTGCTTGAA
TTTTCCCCACATTTTCCCCACACGTGCAAAAAATATAGCAGTAAGTCATTATTTCTTTTGGTTGAACGTA
GAGAGTAGCGATATTAAAAGAATCCGATGAGAAAAGACTAATATTTATCTATCCATTCAGTTTGATTTCT
CAGGACTTTACATCGTCCTGAAAGTATTTGTTGGTACCGAGGACGCGTAAACATTTACAGTTGCATGTGG
CCTATTGTTTAGGACGCGTTATCTCCTTAACGTACGTTTTCGTTCCATTGGCCCTCAAACCCCGTTATAT
ACATTCATGTCCATTTATGTAAAAAATCCTGCTGACCTTGTTTATGTCTTGTCAGTCACCATTTGCAAAA
CCATATTTGACCCTCAAAGAGGCTGAATTTGATAAGCAACTTGCTACATACTCATAATAAGGAGCTAAAT
AGAACACGAATGGGAAATACTCAAATGCCAAACTAAAGAAGATATTGGCCAAAATAAACGCTATACCGAG
AGAGAAACTTGATTTTTCAACTTCCTAAAACAGTGTTGTTCAAACATTTCTACTTATTTGTACTTACCAG
TTGAACCTACGTTTCCCTAATAAAATGTCTATGGTAAAAAGTTAAAAAATCCTCCTACTTTTGTTAGATA
TATTTTTTTGTGTAATTTTGTAATCGTTATGCGGCAGTAATAATATACATATTAATACGAGTTAGGAATC
CTGTAGTTCTCATATGCTACGAGGAGGTATTAAAAGGTGCGTTTCGACAATGCATCTATTGTAGTATATT
ATTGCTTAATCCAAATGAATATTATAAATTTAGGAATTCTTGCTCACATTGATGCAGGAAAAACTTCCGT
AACCGAGAATCTGCTGTTTGCCAGTGGAGCAACGGAAAAGTGCGGCTGTGTGGATAATGGTGACACCATA
ACGGACTCTATGGATATAGAGAAACGTAGAGGAATTACTGTTCGGGCTTCTACGACATCTATTATCTGGA
ATGGTGTGAAATGCAATATCATTGACACTCCGGGACACATGGATTTTATTGCGGAAGTGGAGCGGACATT
CAAAATGCTTGATGGAGCAGTCCTCATCTTATCCGCAAAGGAAGGCATACAAGCGCAGACAAAGTTGCTG
TTCAATACTTTACAGAAGCTGCAAATCCCGACAATTATATTTATCAATAAGATTGACCGAGCCGGTGTGA
ATTTGGAGCGTTTGTATCTGGATATAAAAGCAAATCTGTCTCAAGATGTCCTGTTTATGCAAAATGTTGT
CGATGGATCGGTTTATCCGGTTTGCTCCCAAACATATATAAAGGAAGAATACAAAGAATTTGTATGCAAC
CATGACGACAATATATTAGAACGATATTTGGCGGATAGCGAAATTTCACCGGCTGATTATTGGAATACGA
TAATCGCTCTTGTGGCAAAAGCCAAAGTCTATCCGGTGCTACATGGATCAGCAATGTTCAATATCGGTAT
CAATGAGTTGTTGGACGCCATCACTTCTTTTATACTTCCTCCGGCATCGGTCTCAAACAGACTTTCATCT
TATCTTTATAAGATAGAGCATGACCCCAAAGGACATAAAAGAAGTTTTCTAAAAATAATTGACGGAAGTC
TGAGACTTCGTGACGTTGTAAGAATCAACGATTCGGAAAAATTCATCAAGATTAAAAATCTAAAAACTAT
CAATCAGGGCAGAGAGATAAATGTTGATGAAGTGGGCGCCAATGATATCGCGATTGTAGAGGATATGGAT
GATTTTCGAATCGGAAATTATTTAGGTGCTGAACCTTGTTTGATTCAAGGATTATCGCATCAGCATCCCG
CTCTCAAATCCTCCGTCCGGCCAGACAGGCCCGAAGAGAGAAGCAAGGTGATATCCGCTCTGAATACATT
GTGGATTGAAGACCCGTCTTTGTCCTTTTCCATAAACTCATATAGTGATGAATTGGAAATCTCGTTATAT
GGTTTAACCCAAAAGGAAATCATACAGACATTGCTGGAAGAACGATTTTCCGTAAAGGTCCATTTTGATG
AGATCAAGACTATATACAAAGAACGACCTGTAAAAAAGGTCAATAAGATTATTCAGATCGAAGTGCCGCC
CAACCCTTATTGGGCCACAATAGGGCTGACTCTTGAACCCTTACCGTTAGGGACAGGGTTGCAAATCGAA
AGTGACATCTCCTATGGTTATCTGAACCATTCTTTTCAAAATGCCGTTTTTGAAGGGATTCGTATGTCTT
GCCAATCCGGGTTACATGGATGGGAAGTGACTGATCTGAAAGTAACTTTTACTCAAGCCGAGTATTATAG
CCCGGTAAGTACACCTGCTGATTTCAGACAGCTGACCCCTTATGTCTTCAGGCTGGCCTTGCAACAGTCA
GGTGTGGACATTCTCGAACCGATGCTCTATTTTGAGTTGCAGATACCCCAAGCGGCAAGTTCCAAAGCTA
TTACAGATTTGCAAAAAATGATGTCTGAGATTGAAGACATCAGTTGCAATAATGAGTGGTGTCATATTAA
AGGGAAAGTTCCATTAAATACAAGTAAAGACTATGCATCAGAAGTAAGTTCATACACTAAGGGCTTAGGC
ATTTTTATGGTTAAGCCATGCGGGTATCAAATAACAAAAGGCGGTTATTCTGATAATATCCGCATGAACG
AAAAAGATAAACTTTTATTCATGTTCCAAAAATCAATGTCATCAAAATAATGGTATAACCTCTCCTTAAT
TTATTGCATCTCTTTTCGAATATTTATGTTTTTTGAGAAAAGAACGTACTCATGGTTCATCCCGATATGC
GTATCGGTCTGTATATCAGCAACTTTCTATGTGTTTCAACTACAATAGTCATCTATTCTCATCTTTCTGA
GTCCACCCCCTGCAAAGCCCCTCTTTACGACATAAAAATTCGGTCGGAAAAGGTATGCAAAAGATGTTTC
TCTCTTTAAGAGAAACTCTTCGGGATGCAAAAATATGAAAATAACTCCAATTCACCAAATTATATAGCGA
CTTTTTTACAAAATGCTAAAATTTGTTGATTTCCGTCAAGCAATTGTTGAGCAAAAATGTCTTTTACGAT
AAAATGATACCTCAATATCAACTGTTTAGCAAAACGATATTTCTCTTAAAGAGAGAAACACCTTTTTGTT
CACCAATCCCCGACTTTTAATCCCGCGGCCATGATTGAAAAAGGAAGAGTATGAGTATTCAACATTTCCG
TGTCGCCCTTATTCCCTTTTTTGCGGCATTTTGCCTTCCTGTTTTTGCTCACCCAGAAACGCTGGTGAAA
GTAAAAGATGCTGAAGATCAGTTGGGTGCACGAGTGGGTTACATCGAACTGGATCTCAACAGCGGTAAGA
TCCTTGAGAGTTTTCGCCCCGAAGAACGTTTTCCAATGATGAGCACTTTTAAAGTTCTGCTATGTGGCGC
GGTATTATCCCGTATTGACGCCGGGCAAGAGCAACTCGGTCGCCGCATACACTATTCTCAGAATGACTTG
GTTGAGTACTCACCAGTCACAGAAAAGCATCTTACGGATGGCATGACAGTAAGAGAATTATGCAGTGCTG
CCATAACCATGAGTGATAACACTGCGGCCAACTTACTTCTGACAACGATCGGAGGACCGAAGGAGCTAAC
CGCTTTTTTGCACAACATGGGGGATCATGTAACTCGCCTTGATCGTTGGGAACCGGAGCTGAATGAAGCC
ATACCAAACGACGAGCGTGACACCACGATGCCTGTAGCAATGGCAACAACGTTGCGCAAACTATTAACTG
GCGAACTACTTACTCTAGCTTCCCGGCAACAATTAATAGACTGGATGGAGGCGGATAAAGTTGCAGGACC
ACTTCTGCGCTCGGCCCTTCCGGCTGGCTGGTTTATTGCTGATAAATCTGGAGCCGGTGAGCGTGGGTCA
CGCGGTATCATTGCAGCACTGGGGCCAGATGGTAAGCCCTCCCGTATCGTAGTTATCTACACGACGGGGA
GTCAGGCAACTATGGATGAACGAAATAGACAGATCGCTGAGATAGGTGCCTCACTGATTAAGCATTGGTA
ACTGTCAGACCAAGTTTACTCATAACGCGTCAATTCGAGGGGGATCAATTCCGTGATAGGTGGGCTGCCC
TTCCTGGTTGGCTTGGTTTCATCAGCCATCCGCTTGCCCTCATCTGTTACGCCGGCGGTAGCCGGCCAGC
CTCGCAGAGCAGGATTCCCGTTGAGCACCGCCAGGTGCGAATAAGGGACAGTGAAGAAGGAACACCCGCT
CGCGGGTGGGCCTACTTCACCTATCCTGCCCGGCTGACGCCGTTGGATACACCAAGGAAAGTCTACACGA
ACCCTTTGGCAAAATCCTGTATATCGTGCGAAAAAGGATGGATATACCGAAAAAATCGCTATAATGACCC
CGAAGCAGGGTTATGCAGCGGAAAACGGAATTGATCCGGCCACGATGCGTCCGGCGTAGAGGATCTGAAG
ATCAGCAGTTCAACCTGTTGATAGTACGTACTAAGCTCTCATGTTTCACGTACTAAGCTCTCATGTTTAA
CGTACTAAGCTCTCATGTTTAACGAACTAAACCCTCATGGCTAACGTACTAAGCTCTCATGGCTAACGTA
CTAAGCTCTCATGTTTCACGTACTAAGCTCTCATGTTTGAACAATAAAATTAATATAAATCAGCAACTTA
AATAGCCTCTAAGGTTTTAAGTTTTATAAGAAAAAAAAGAATATATAAGGCTTTTAAAGCTTTTAAGGTT
TAACGGTTGTGGACAACAAGCCAGG
Features (pLannotate 1.2.2; 11 found; start..end, strand, type, name):
    138..166     +  promoter       lac promoter (fragment): promoter for the E. coli lac operon
    174..190     +  protein_bind   lac operator: The lac repressor binds to the lac operator to inhibit transcription in E. coli. This inhibition can be relieved by adding lactose or isopropyl-β-D-thiogalactopyranoside (IPTG). lac repressor encoded by lacI
    227..283     -  misc_feature   MCS: pUC18/19 multiple cloning site
    280..437     +  CDS            lacZα (fragment): LacZα fragment of β-galactosidase; lacZ fragment
    443..533     -  misc_feature   bom (fragment): basis of mobility region from pBR322
   3165..5087    +  CDS            tetQ: TETQ_BACT4 - Also known as tet(Q). Protein inferred from homology: Swiss-Prot protein existence level 3. Abolishes the inhibitory effect of tetracyclin on protein synthesis by a non-covalent modification of the ribosomes. From Bacteroides thetaiotaomicron.
   5564..5580    +  promoter       AmpR promoter (fragment): bla
   5581..6441    +  CDS            AmpR: β-lactamase; bla; confers resistance to ampicillin, carbenicillin, and related antibiotics
   6494..6539    -  CDS            traJ (fragment): oriT-recognizing protein; traJ
   6572..6681    -  oriT           oriT: incP origin of transfer
   6852..75      +  rep_origin     R6K γ ori (across the origin): γ replication origin from E. coli plasmid R6K; requires the R6K initiator protein pi for replication
