[The description below was written by a language model from this plasmid's Addgene catalogue record and pLannotate feature annotations shown in this document.]
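Description:
pBH002 is an empty-backbone integration vector for synthetic biology work in Bacteroides, built on the NBU1 (R6K/RP4) shuttle architecture and annotated over a 7,165 nt sequence. In E. coli it replicates from the R6K γ origin, which depends on the pi initiator protein supplied in trans, so it is maintained only in pir-expressing hosts such as the Pir1 strain named in the record. There it is selected with ampicillin through the β-lactamase (AmpR) gene and is listed as high copy. An incP/RP4 origin of transfer, flanked by a fragment of traJ, allows the plasmid to be mobilised by conjugation from a suitable E. coli donor into Bacteroides recipients. Because the R6K origin cannot function in these recipients, the plasmid persists only if it integrates into the chromosome. Transconjugants are selected with tetracycline via tetQ, a Bacteroides thetaiotaomicron ribosomal protection gene.

The cloning region consists of a lac promoter fragment, lac operator, pUC18/19-type multiple cloning site and a lacZα fragment. The catalogue entry states that the backbone carries BsmBI sites, a type IIS enzyme commonly used for Golden Gate-style assembly, though the sites themselves are not annotated in the feature table. The lacZα segment may act as a replaceable placeholder, but the record does not say so. A stretch of roughly 2.6 kb between the short bom fragment and tetQ carries no annotation. It presumably holds the NBU1 integrase and attachment elements implied by the backbone name, although the table does not confirm this. The plasmid carries no insert and is intended as a recipient for regulatory parts or genetic circuits to be delivered into Bacteroides species, consistent with its associated work on transcriptional programming in a Bacteroides consortium.
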