Addgene plasmid #215771: pBH002
Purpose: (Empty Backbone) NBU1 backbone with BsmBI restriction sites
Depositing lab: Corey Wilson. Depositing organization: Georgia Institute of Technology. Publication: Transcriptional programming in a Bacteroides consortium. Huang BD, Groseclose TM, Wilson CJ. Nat Commun. 2022 Jul 6;13(1):3901. doi: 10.1038/s41467-022-31614-8. PubMed 35794179.
Backbone
  Vector backbone: NBU1 (R6K/RP4)
  Vector type: Bacterial Expression, Synthetic Biology
  Selectable markers: Tetracycline (Bacteroides)
Growth in bacteria
  Bacterial resistance: Ampicillin, 100 μg/mL
  Growth temperature: 37°C
  Growth strain: Pir1
  Copy number: High Copy
Terms and licenses: Academic/Nonprofit Terms; Industry Terms: Not Available to Industry
How to cite: pBH002 was a gift from Corey Wilson (Addgene plasmid # 215771 ; http://n2t.net/addgene:215771 ; RRID:Addgene_215771)
